LOCUS       Exported 1001 bp ds-DNA linear SYN 30-MAY-2021
DEFINITION  synthetic linear DNA
ACCESSION   .
VERSION     .
KEYWORDS    pSico Dnmt1
SOURCE      synthetic DNA construct
  ORGANISM  synthetic DNA construct
REFERENCE   1 (bases 1 to 1001)
  AUTHORS   Ventura A, Meissner A, Dillon CP, McManus M, Sharp PA, Van Parijs L,
            Jaenisch R, Jacks T
  TITLE     Cre-lox-regulated conditional RNA interference from transgenes.
  JOURNAL   Proc Natl Acad Sci U S A. 2004 Jul 13. 101(28):10380-5.
  PUBMED    15240889
REFERENCE   2 (bases 1 to 1001)
  AUTHORS   .
  TITLE     Direct Submission
  JOURNAL   Exported May 30, 2021 from SnapGene Server 1.1.58
            http://www.snapgene.com
FEATURES             Location/Qualifiers
     source          1..1001
                     /organism="synthetic DNA construct"
                     /mol_type="other DNA"
     protein_bind    12..45
                     /label=loxP511
                     /bound_moiety="Cre recombinase"
                     /note="Cre-mediated recombination occurs in the 8-bp core
                     sequence (GTATACAT). loxP511 sites are compatible with each
                     other, but incompatible with wild-type loxP sites."
     primer_bind     110..126
                     /label=KS primer
                     /note="common sequencing primer, one of multiple similar
                     variants"
     misc_feature    201..789
                     /label=WPRE
                     /note="woodchuck hepatitis virus posttranscriptional
                     regulatory element"
     primer_bind     complement(254..274)
                     /label=WPRE-R
                     /note="WPRE, reverse primer"
     CDS             complement(672..683)
                     /codon_start=1
                     /product="Factor Xa recognition and cleavage site"
                     /label=Factor Xa site
                     /translation="IEGR"
     primer_bind     complement(792..808)
                     /label=KS primer
                     /note="common sequencing primer, one of multiple similar
                     variants"
ORIGIN
        1 gtagcggccg cataacttcg tatagtataa attatacgaa gttataagcc ttgtttgagt
       61 gtgtgaggga gaaattcaag agatttctcc ctcacacact cttttttctc gaggtcgacg
      121 gtatcgataa gctcgcttca cgagatcatg tttaagggtt ccggttccac taggtacaat
      181 tcgatatcaa gcttatcgat aatcaacctc tggattacaa aatttgtgaa agattgactg
      241 gtattcttaa ctatgttgct ccttttacgc tatgtggata cgctgcttta atgcctttgt
      301 atcatgctat tgcttcccgt atggctttca ttttctcctc cttgtataaa tcctggttgc
      361 tgtctcttta tgaggagttg tggcccgttg tcaggcaacg tggcgtggtg tgcactgtgt
      421 ttgctgacgc aacccccact ggttggggca ttgccaccac ctgtcagctc ctttccggga
      481 ctttcgcttt ccccctccct attgccacgg cggaactcat cgccgcctgc cttgcccgct
      541 gctggacagg ggctcggctg ttgggcactg acaattccgt ggtgttgtcg gggaaatcat
      601 cgtcctttcc ttggctgctc gcctgtgttg ccacctggat tctgcgcggg acgtccttct
      661 gctacgtccc ttcggccctc aatccagcgg accttccttc ccgcggcctg ctgccggctc
      721 tgcggcctct tccgcgtctt cgccttcgcc ctcagacgag tcggatctcc ctttgggccg
      781 cctccccgca tcgataccgt cgacctcgat cgagacctag aaaaacatgg agcaatcaca
      841 agtagcaata cagcagctac caatgctgat tgtgcctggc tagaagcaca agaggaggag
      901 gaggtgggtt tttccagtca cacctcaggt acctttaaga ccaatgactt acaaggcagc
      961 tgtagatctt agccactttt taaaagaaaa gggggactgg a
//
