[The description below was written by a language model from this plasmid's Addgene catalogue record and the feature table of its GenBank file.]
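Description:
pSico Dnmt1 is a Cre-regulated lentiviral shRNA vector built on the pSico backbone (about 7.6 kb without insert) for conditional RNA interference in mammalian cells. It is propagated in E. coli as a high-copy plasmid under ampicillin selection. The payload is a 55 bp hairpin-encoding insert directed against mouse Dnmt1, the maintenance DNA methyltransferase gene. It was cloned between HpaI and XhoI sites, both of which were destroyed in the process.

The vector works as a recombination switch. An EGFP marker cassette, expressed as a free reporter rather than as a fusion, sits within the construct so that the shRNA is not produced in the starting configuration. Cre recombinase excises the EGFP cassette, which turns on Dnmt1 shRNA expression. Loss of green fluorescence therefore marks cells in which knockdown has been activated. The catalogue fields do not name the promoters driving the shRNA or EGFP.

The available annotated sequence is only a 1 kb fragment of the plasmid, so it does not show the LTRs, packaging elements, promoters, EGFP or the bacterial backbone. It does contain a site annotated as loxP511, a variant lox site that recombines with other loxP511 sites but not with wild-type loxP. Downstream of it lies a WPRE, a posttranscriptional element commonly included in lentiviral vectors to enhance transcript expression. The short Factor Xa site annotated on the reverse strand within the WPRE is most likely an incidental sequence match. The vector suits tissue-specific or temporally controlled Dnmt1 silencing in cells or transgenic mice that express Cre.
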