Addgene plasmid #12165: pSico Dnmt1
Purpose: Cre-regulated lentiviral shRNA vector. Cre addition causes EGFP to be recombined out of the construct, activating Dnmt1 shRNA expression.
Depositing lab: Tyler Jacks. Depositing organization: Massachusetts Institute of Technology. Publication: Cre-lox-regulated conditional RNA interference from transgenes. Ventura A, Meissner A, Dillon CP, McManus M, Sharp PA, Van Parijs L, Jaenisch R, Jacks T. Proc Natl Acad Sci U S A. 2004 Jul 13. 101(28):10380-5. 10.1073/pnas.0403954101 PubMed 15240889.
Backbone
  Vector backbone: pSico
  Backbone size w/o insert (bp): 7560
  Vector type: Mammalian Expression, Lentiviral, RNAi, Cre/Lox
Growth in bacteria
  Bacterial resistance: Ampicillin, 100 μg/mL
  Growth temperature: 37°C
  Growth strain: DH5alpha
  Copy number: High Copy
Gene/Insert
  Gene/Insert name: Dnmt1 shRNA (alt name: Dnmt1)
  Species: M. musculus (mouse)
  Insert size (bp): 55
  Mutation: EGFP is expressed from this plasmid as a marker, but it is not a fusion protein. Cre causes EGFP to be recombined out of the construct, activating Dnmt1 shRNA expression.
  Entrez Gene: Dnmt1 (a.k.a. Cxxc9, Dnmt, Dnmt1o, MCMT, MTase, Met-1, Met1, MommeD2, m.MmuI)
  Cloning method: Restriction Enzyme; 5′ cloning site HpaI (destroyed during cloning); 3′ cloning site XhoI (destroyed during cloning)
  Sequencing primers: 5′ EGFP-C
Terms and licenses: Academic/Nonprofit Terms; Industry Terms: Not Available to Industry
Depositor comments: Cre TURNS ON Dmnt1 shRNA expression. The shRNA is directed against the mouse Dnmt1 sequence 5'-GAGTGTGTGAGGGAGAAA-3'.
How to cite: pSico Dnmt1 was a gift from Tyler Jacks (Addgene plasmid # 12165 ; http://n2t.net/addgene:12165 ; RRID:Addgene_12165)
